LOCUS       Exported 7329 bp ds-DNA circular SYN 13-MAY-2021
DEFINITION  Expression of the Dre-dependent Roxed-Cre gene under the control of
            the human GFAP promoter.
ACCESSION   .
VERSION     .
KEYWORDS    hGFAP-Roxed-Cre
SOURCE      synthetic DNA construct
  ORGANISM  synthetic DNA construct
REFERENCE   1 (bases 1 to 7329)
  AUTHORS   Hermann M, Stillhard P, Wildner H, Seruggia D, Kapp V,
            Sanchez-Iranzo H, Mercader N, Montoliu L, Zeilhofer HU, Pelczar P
  TITLE     Binary recombinase systems for high-resolution conditional
            mutagenesis.
  JOURNAL   Nucleic Acids Res. 2014 Jan 9.
  PUBMED    24413561
REFERENCE   2 (bases 1 to 7329)
  AUTHORS   .
  TITLE     Direct Submission
  JOURNAL   Exported May 13, 2021 from SnapGene Server 1.1.58
            http://www.snapgene.com
FEATURES             Location/Qualifiers
     source          1..7329
                     /organism="synthetic DNA construct"
                     /mol_type="other DNA"
     CDS             2298..2318
                     /codon_start=1
                     /product="nuclear localization signal of SV40 (simian virus
                     40) large T antigen"
                     /label=SV40 NLS
                     /translation="PKKKRKV"
     polyA_signal    2662..2796
                     /label=SV40 poly(A) signal
                     /note="SV40 polyadenylation signal"
     polyA_signal    2916..3050
                     /label=SV40 poly(A) signal
                     /note="SV40 polyadenylation signal"
     polyA_signal    3170..3304
                     /label=SV40 poly(A) signal
                     /note="SV40 polyadenylation signal"
     CDS             4217..4240
                     /codon_start=1
                     /product="FLAG(R) epitope tag, followed by an enterokinase
                     cleavage site"
                     /label=FLAG
                     /translation="DYKDDDDK"
     primer_bind     complement(4263..4280)
                     /label=BGH-rev
                     /note="Bovine growth hormone terminator, reverse primer.
                     Also called BGH reverse"
     polyA_signal    4269..4493
                     /label=bGH poly(A) signal
                     /note="bovine growth hormone polyadenylation signal"
     primer_bind     complement(4661..4678)
                     /label=L4440
                     /note="L4440 vector, forward primer"
     rep_origin      complement(4832..5420)
                     /direction=LEFT
                     /label=ori
                     /note="high-copy-number ColE1/pMB1/pBR322/pUC origin of
                     replication"
     primer_bind     complement(4912..4931)
                     /label=pBR322ori-F
                     /note="pBR322 origin, forward primer"
     CDS             complement(5591..6451)
                     /codon_start=1
                     /gene="bla"
                     /product="beta-lactamase"
                     /label=AmpR
                     /note="confers resistance to ampicillin, carbenicillin, and
                     related antibiotics"
                     /translation="MSIQHFRVALIPFFAAFCLPVFAHPETLVKVKDAEDQLGARVGYI
                     ELDLNSGKILESFRPEERFPMMSTFKVLLCGAVLSRIDAGQEQLGRRIHYSQNDLVEYS
                     PVTEKHLTDGMTVRELCSAAITMSDNTAANLLLTTIGGPKELTAFLHNMGDHVTRLDRW
                     EPELNEAIPNDERDTTMPVAMATTLRKLLTGELLTLASRQQLIDWMEADKVAGPLLRSA
                     LPAGWFIADKSGAGERGSRGIIAALGPDGKPSRIVVIYTTGSQATMDERNRQIAEIGAS
                     LIKHW"
     primer_bind     6214..6233
                     /label=Amp-R
                     /note="Ampicillin resistance gene, reverse primer"
     promoter        complement(6452..6556)
                     /gene="bla"
                     /label=AmpR promoter
     rep_origin      6583..7038
                     /direction=RIGHT
                     /label=f1 ori
                     /note="f1 bacteriophage origin of replication; arrow
                     indicates direction of (+) strand synthesis"
     primer_bind     complement(6670..6689)
                     /label=F1ori-R
                     /note="F1 origin, reverse primer"
     primer_bind     6880..6901
                     /label=F1ori-F
                     /note="F1 origin, forward primer"
     polyA_signal    7169..7217
                     /note="synthetic polyadenylation signal"
     misc_feature    7231..7322
                     /label=pause site
                     /note="RNA polymerase II transcriptional pause signal from
                     the human alpha-2 globin gene"
     primer_bind     7271..7290
                     /label=RVprimer3
                     /note="pGL3 vector, forward primer"
ORIGIN
        1 ggtaccgagc tcttacgcgt gctagcccgg gctcgagatc tgagctccca cctccctctc
       61 tgtgctggga ctcacagagg gagacctcag gaggcagtct gtccatcaca tgtccaaatg
      121 cagagcatac cctgggctgg gcgcagtggc gcacaactgt aattccagca ctttgggagg
      181 ctgatgtgga aggatcactt gagcccagaa gttctagacc agcctgggca acatggcaag
      241 accctatctc tacaaaaaaa gttaaaaaat cagccacgtg tggtgacaca cacctgtagt
      301 cccagctatt caggaggctg aggtgagggg atcacttaag gctgggaggt tgaggctgca
      361 gtgagtcgtg gttgcgccac tgcactccag cctgggcaac agtgagaccc tgtctcaaaa
      421 gacaaaaaaa aaaaaaaaaa aaaaaagaac atatcctggt gtggagtagg ggacgctgct
      481 ctgacagagg ctcgggggcc tgagctggct ctgtgagctg gggaggaggc agacagccag
      541 gccttgtctg caagcagacc tggcagcatt gggctggccg ccccccaggg cctcctcttc
      601 atgcccagtg aatgactcac cttggcacag acacaatgtt cggggtgggc acagtgcctg
      661 cttcccgccg caccccagcc cccctcaaat gccttccgag aagcccattg agcagggggc
      721 ttgcattgca ccccagcctg acagcctggc atcttgggat aaaagcagca cagcccccta
      781 ggggctgccc ttgctgtgtg gcgccaccgg cggtggagaa caaggctcta ttcagcctgt
      841 gcccaggaaa ggggatcagg ggatgcccag gcatggacag tgggtggcag ggggggagag
      901 gagggctgtc tgcttcccag aagtccaagg acacaaatgg gtgaggggac tgggcagggt
      961 tctgaccctg tgggaccaga gtggagggcg tagatggacc tgaagtctcc agggacaaca
     1021 gggcccaggt ctcaggctcc tagttgggcc cagtggctcc agcgtttcca aacccatcca
     1081 tccccagagg ttcttcccat ctctccaggc tgatgtgtgg gaactcgagg aaataaatct
     1141 ccagtgggag acggaggggt ggccagggaa acggggcgct gcaggaataa agacgagcca
     1201 gcacagccag ctcatgtgta acggctttgt ggagctgtca aggcctggtc tctgggagag
     1261 aggcacaggg aggccagaca aggaaggggt gacctggagg gacagatcca ggggctaaag
     1321 tcctgataag gcaagagagt gccggccccc tcttgcccta tcaggacctc cactgccaca
     1381 tagaggccat gattgaccct tagacaaagg gctggtgtcc aatcccagcc cccagcccca
     1441 gaactccagg gaatgaatgg gcagagagca ggaatgtggg acatctgtgt tcaagggaag
     1501 gactccagga gtctgctggg aatgaggcct agtaggaaat gaggtggccc ttgagggtac
     1561 agaacaggtt cattcttcgc caaattccca gcaccttgca ggcacttaca gctgagtgag
     1621 ataatgcctg ggttatgaaa tcaaaaagtt ggaaagcagg tcagaggtca tctggtacag
     1681 cccttccttc cctttttttt tttttttttt gtgagacaag gtctctctct gttgcccagg
     1741 ctggagtggc gcaaacacag ctcactgcag cctcaaccta ctgggctcaa gcaatcctcc
     1801 agcctcagcc tcccaaagtg ctgggattac aagcatgagc caccccactc agccctttcc
     1861 ttccttttta attgatgcat aataattgta agtattcatc atggtccaac caaccctttc
     1921 ttgacccacc ttcctagaga gagggtcctc ttgcttcagc ggtcagggcc ccagacccat
     1981 ggtctggctc caggtaccac ctgcctcatg caggagttgg cgtgcccagg aagctctgcc
     2041 tctgggcaca gtgacctcag tggggtgagg ggagctctcc ccatagctgg gctgcggccc
     2101 aaccccaccc cctcaggcta tgccaggggg tgttgccagg ggcacccggg catcgccagt
     2161 ctagcccact ccttcataaa gccctcgcat cccaggagcg agcagagcca gagcaggttg
     2221 gagaggagac gcatcacctc cgctgctcgc ggggatctgc gatctaagta agcttgaatt
     2281 ctcgagccgc caccatgcct aagaagaaga ggaaggtgac ctctgatgaa gtcaggaaga
     2341 acctgatgga catgttcagg gacaggcagg ccttctctga acacacctgg aagatgctcc
     2401 tgtctgtgtg cagatcctgg gctgcctggt gcaagctgaa cgtaacttta aataattggc
     2461 attatttaaa gttaatgtat gcgctacgaa gttattcgcg atgaataaat gaaagcttgc
     2521 agatctgcga ctctagagga tctgcgactc tagaggatca taatcagcca taccacattt
     2581 gtagaggttt tacttgcttt aaaaaacctc ccacacctcc ccctgaacct gaaacataaa
     2641 atgaatgcaa ttgttgttgt taacttgttt attgcagctt ataatggtta caaataaagc
     2701 aatagcatca caaatttcac aaataaagca tttttttcac tgcattctag ttgtggtttg
     2761 tccaaactca tcaatgtatc ttatcatgtc tggatctgcg actctagagg atcataatca
     2821 gccataccac atttgtagag gttttacttg ctttaaaaaa cctcccacac ctccccctga
     2881 acctgaaaca taaaatgaat gcaattgttg ttgttaactt gtttattgca gcttataatg
     2941 gttacaaata aagcaatagc atcacaaatt tcacaaataa agcatttttt tcactgcatt
     3001 ctagttgtgg tttgtccaaa ctcatcaatg tatcttatca tgtctggatc tgcgactcta
     3061 gaggatcata atcagccata ccacatttgt agaggtttta cttgctttaa aaaacctccc
     3121 acacctcccc ctgaacctga aacataaaat gaatgcaatt gttgttgtta acttgtttat
     3181 tgcagcttat aatggttaca aataaagcaa tagcatcaca aatttcacaa ataaagcatt
     3241 tttttcactg cattctagtt gtggtttgtc caaactcatc aatgtatctt atcatgtctg
     3301 gatccccatc aagctgatcc ggaaccctta attaacttta aataattggc attatttaaa
     3361 gttaaacagg aaatggttcc ctgctgaacc tgaggatgtg agggactacc tcctgtacct
     3421 gcaagccaga ggcctggctg tgaagaccat ccaacagcac ctgggccagc tcaacatgct
     3481 gcacaggaga tctggcctgc ctcgcccttc tgactccaat gctgtgtccc tggtgatgag
     3541 gagaatcaga aaggagaatg tggatgctgg ggagagagcc aagcaggccc tggcctttga
     3601 acgcactgac tttgaccaag tcagatccct gatggagaac tctgacagat gccaggacat
     3661 caggaacctg gccttcctgg gcattgccta caacaccctg ctgcgcattg ccgaaattgc
     3721 cagaatcaga gtgaaggaca tctcccgcac cgatggtggg agaatgctga tccacattgg
     3781 caggaccaag accctggtgt ccacagctgg tgtggagaag gccctgtccc tgggggttac
     3841 caagctggtg gagagatgga tctctgtgtc tggtgtggct gatgacccca acaactacct
     3901 gttctgccgg gtcagaaaga atggtgtggc tgccccttct gccacctccc aactgtccac
     3961 ccgggccctg gaagggatct ttgaggccac ccaccgcctg atctatggtg ccaaggatga
     4021 ctctgggcag agatacctgg cctggtctgg ccactctgcc agagtgggtg ctgccaggga
     4081 catggccagg gctggtgtgt ccatccctga aatcatgcag gctggtggct ggaccaatgt
     4141 gaacattgtg atgaactaca tcagaaacct ggactctgag actggggcca tggtgaggct
     4201 gctcgaggat ggggacgatt acaaggatga cgacgataag taggtcagag ctcgctgatc
     4261 agcctcgact gtgccttcta gttgccagcc atctgttgtt tgcccctccc ccgtgccttc
     4321 cttgaccctg gaaggtgcca ctcccactgt cctttcctaa taaaatgagg aaattgcatc
     4381 gcattgtctg agtaggtgtc attctattct ggggggtggg gtggggcagg acagcaaggg
     4441 ggaggattgg gaagacaata gcaggcatgc tggggatgcg gtgggctcta tggcttctga
     4501 ggcggaaaga accagctggg gtcgaccgat gcccttgaga gccttcaacc cagtcagctc
     4561 cttccggtgg gcgcggggca tgactatcgt cgccgcactt atgactgtct tctttatcat
     4621 gcaactcgta ggacaggtgc cggcagcgct cttccgcttc ctcgctcact gactcgctgc
     4681 gctcggtcgt tcggctgcgg cgagcggtat cagctcactc aaaggcggta atacggttat
     4741 ccacagaatc aggggataac gcaggaaaga acatgtgagc aaaaggccag caaaaggcca
     4801 ggaaccgtaa aaaggccgcg ttgctggcgt ttttccatag gctccgcccc cctgacgagc
     4861 atcacaaaaa tcgacgctca agtcagaggt ggcgaaaccc gacaggacta taaagatacc
     4921 aggcgtttcc ccctggaagc tccctcgtgc gctctcctgt tccgaccctg ccgcttaccg
     4981 gatacctgtc cgcctttctc ccttcgggaa gcgtggcgct ttctcaatgc tcacgctgta
     5041 ggtatctcag ttcggtgtag gtcgttcgct ccaagctggg ctgtgtgcac gaaccccccg
     5101 ttcagcccga ccgctgcgcc ttatccggta actatcgtct tgagtccaac ccggtaagac
     5161 acgacttatc gccactggca gcagccactg gtaacaggat tagcagagcg aggtatgtag
     5221 gcggtgctac agagttcttg aagtggtggc ctaactacgg ctacactaga aggacagtat
     5281 ttggtatctg cgctctgctg aagccagtta ccttcggaaa aagagttggt agctcttgat
     5341 ccggcaaaca aaccaccgct ggtagcggtg gtttttttgt ttgcaagcag cagattacgc
     5401 gcagaaaaaa aggatctcaa gaagatcctt tgatcttttc tacggggtct gacgctcagt
     5461 ggaacgaaaa ctcacgttaa gggattttgg tcatgagatt atcaaaaagg atcttcacct
     5521 agatcctttt aaattaaaaa tgaagtttta aatcaatcta aagtatatat gagtaaactt
     5581 ggtctgacag ttaccaatgc ttaatcagtg aggcacctat ctcagcgatc tgtctatttc
     5641 gttcatccat agttgcctga ctccccgtcg tgtagataac tacgatacgg gagggcttac
     5701 catctggccc cagtgctgca atgataccgc gagacccacg ctcaccggct ccagatttat
     5761 cagcaataaa ccagccagcc ggaagggccg agcgcagaag tggtcctgca actttatccg
     5821 cctccatcca gtctattaat tgttgccggg aagctagagt aagtagttcg ccagttaata
     5881 gtttgcgcaa cgttgttgcc attgctacag gcatcgtggt gtcacgctcg tcgtttggta
     5941 tggcttcatt cagctccggt tcccaacgat caaggcgagt tacatgatcc cccatgttgt
     6001 gcaaaaaagc ggttagctcc ttcggtcctc cgatcgttgt cagaagtaag ttggccgcag
     6061 tgttatcact catggttatg gcagcactgc ataattctct tactgtcatg ccatccgtaa
     6121 gatgcttttc tgtgactggt gagtactcaa ccaagtcatt ctgagaatag tgtatgcggc
     6181 gaccgagttg ctcttgcccg gcgtcaatac gggataatac cgcgccacat agcagaactt
     6241 taaaagtgct catcattgga aaacgttctt cggggcgaaa actctcaagg atcttaccgc
     6301 tgttgagatc cagttcgatg taacccactc gtgcacccaa ctgatcttca gcatctttta
     6361 ctttcaccag cgtttctggg tgagcaaaaa caggaaggca aaatgccgca aaaaagggaa
     6421 taagggcgac acggaaatgt tgaatactca tactcttcct ttttcaatat tattgaagca
     6481 tttatcaggg ttattgtctc atgagcggat acatatttga atgtatttag aaaaataaac
     6541 aaataggggt tccgcgcaca tttccccgaa aagtgccacc tgnnnnnnnn nnnnnnnnnn
     6601 nnnnnnnnnn nnnnnnnnnn nnnnnnnnnn nnnnnnnnnn nnnnnnnnnn nnnnnnnnnn
     6661 nnnnnnnnnn nnnnnnnnnn nnnnnnnnnn nnnnnnnnnn nnnnnncnnn nnnnnnnnnn
     6721 nnnnnnnnnn nnnnnnnnnn nnnnnnnnnn nnnnnnnnnn nnnnnnnnnn nnnnnnnnnn
     6781 nnnnnnnnnn nnnnnnnnan nnnnnnnnnn nnnnnnnnnn nnnnnnnnnn nnnnnnnnnn
     6841 nnnnnnnncc tttgacgttg gagtccacgt tctttaatag tggactcttg ttccaaactg
     6901 gaacaacact caaccctatc tcggtctatt cttttgattt ataagggatt ttgccgattt
     6961 cggcctattg gttaaaaaat gagctgattt aacaaaaatt taacgcgaat tttaacaaaa
     7021 tattaacgtt tacaatttcc cattcgccat tcaggctgcg caactgttgg gaagggcgat
     7081 cggtgcgggc ctcttcgcta ttacgccagc ccaagctacc atgataagta agtaatatta
     7141 aggtacggga ggtacttgga gcggccgcaa taaaatatct ttattttcat tacatctgtg
     7201 tgttggtttt ttgtgtgaat cgatagtact aacatacgct ctccatcaaa acaaaacgaa
     7261 acaaaacaaa ctagcaaaat aggctgtccc cagtgcaagt gcaggtgcca gaacatttct
     7321 ctatcgata
//
