[The description below was written by a language model from this plasmid's Addgene catalogue record and the feature table of its GenBank file.]
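Description:
hGFAP-Roxed-Cre is a 7.3 kb mammalian expression plasmid built on the pGL3-basic backbone, with backbone and promoter derived from an earlier hGFAP-driven firefly luciferase construct. It is propagated in E. coli as a high-copy plasmid through a ColE1/pUC-type origin and selected with ampicillin via the beta-lactamase gene. An f1 origin is also present. As in other pGL3 vectors, a synthetic polyadenylation signal and an RNA polymerase II transcriptional pause site sit upstream of the cloning region to limit read-through from the backbone into the insert.

The payload is "Roxed-Cre", a Dre-dependent form of Cre recombinase cloned between EcoRI and SalI sites under the human GFAP promoter, which is generally used to direct expression to astrocytes and related glial cells. The promoter, the Cre coding sequence and the rox sites are not annotated in the feature table. The table does show an SV40 large T nuclear localization signal at what appears to be the start of the coding region, then three tandem SV40 polyadenylation signals, and further downstream a FLAG epitope tag immediately before a bovine growth hormone polyadenylation signal. This layout fits a Cre gene interrupted by a triple-poly(A) transcriptional stop cassette, presumably flanked by rox sites. Dre recombinase would excise the cassette and restore an NLS-bearing, apparently C-terminally FLAG-tagged Cre, although the record does not spell out this architecture.

The construct belongs to a binary recombinase strategy for high-resolution conditional mutagenesis. Cre activity, and therefore recombination of loxP-flanked targets, is restricted to cells where the GFAP promoter is active and Dre is also expressed.
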