Addgene plasmid #51263: hGFAP-Roxed-Cre
Purpose: Expression of the Dre-dependent Roxed-Cre gene under the control of the human GFAP promoter
Depositing lab: Pawel Pelczar. Depositing organization: University of Zurich. Publication: Binary recombinase systems for high-resolution conditional mutagenesis. Hermann M, Stillhard P, Wildner H, Seruggia D, Kapp V, Sanchez-Iranzo H, Mercader N, Montoliu L, Zeilhofer HU, Pelczar P. Nucleic Acids Res. 2014 Jan 9. 10.1093/nar/gkt1361 PubMed 24413561.
Backbone
  Vector backbone: pGL3-basic
  Backbone manufacturer: Promega
Growth in bacteria
  Bacterial resistance: Ampicillin, 100 μg/mL
  Growth temperature: 37°C
  Growth strain: DH5alpha
  Copy number: High Copy
Gene/Insert
  Gene/Insert name: Roxed-Cre
  Promoter: hGFAP
  Cloning method: Restriction Enzyme; 5′ cloning site EcoRI (not destroyed); 3′ cloning site SalI (not destroyed)
  Sequencing primers: 5′ AGGAGACGCATCACCTCCGCTGC
Resource information
  A portion of this plasmid was derived from a plasmid made by: Backbone and promoter based on hGFAP-fLuc (https://www.addgene.org/40589/)
Terms and licenses: Academic/Nonprofit Terms; Industry Terms: Not Available to Industry
How to cite: hGFAP-Roxed-Cre was a gift from Pawel Pelczar (Addgene plasmid # 51263 ; http://n2t.net/addgene:51263 ; RRID:Addgene_51263)
