>Addgene plasmid #51263 | hGFAP-Roxed-Cre | addgene partial sequence | sequence record 79852 | GFAPpro-F 5'-ACTCCTTCATAAAGCCCTCG-3'
CAGGTTGGAGAGGAGACGCATCACCTCCGCTGCTCGCGGGGATCTGCGATCTAAGTAAGCTTGAATTCTC
GAGCCGCCACCATGCCTAAGAAGAAGAGGAAGGTGACCTCTGATGAAGTCAGGAAGAACCTGATGGACAT
GTTCAGGGACAGGCAGGCCTTCTCTGAACACACCTGGAAGATGCTCCTGTCTGTGTGCAGATCCTGGGCT
GCCTGGTGCAAGCTGAACGTAACTTTAAATAATTGGCATTATTTAAAGTTAATGTATGCGCTACGAAGTT
ATTCGCGATGAATAAATGAAAGCTTGCAGATCTGCGACTCTAGAGGATCTGCGACTCTAGAGGATCATAA
TCAGCCATACCACATTTGTAGAGGTTTTACTTGCTTTAAAAAACCTCCCACACCTCCCCCTGAACCTGAA
ACATAAAATGAATGCAATTGTTGTTGTTAACTTGTTTATTGCAGCTTATAATGGTTACAAATAAAGCAAT
AGCATCACAAATTTCACAAATAAAGCATTTTTTTCACTGCATTCTAGTTGTGGTTTGTCCAAACTCATCA
ATGTATCTTATCATGTCTGGATCTGCGACTCTAGAGGATCATAATCAGCCATACCACATTTGTAGAGGTT
TTACTTGCTTTAAAAAACCTCCCACACCTCCCCCTGAACCTGAAACATAAAATGAATGCAATTGTTGTTG
TTAACTTGTTTATTGCAGCTTATAATGGTTACAAATAAAGCAATAGCATCACAAATTTCACAAATAAAGC
ATTTTTTTCACTGCATTCTAGTTGTGGTTTGTCCAAACTCATCAATGTATCTTATCATGTCTGGATCTGC
GACTC
