>Addgene plasmid #51263 | hGFAP-Roxed-Cre | addgene partial sequence | sequence record 79917 | BGH-rev 5'-TAGAAGGCACAGTCGAGG-3'
TATCGTCGTCATCCTTGTAATCGTCCCCATCCTCGAGCAGCCTCACCATGGCCCCAGTCTCAGAGTCCAG
GTTTCTGATGTAGTTCATCACAATGTTCACATTGGTCCAGCCACCAGCCTGCATGATTTCAGGGATGGAC
ACACCAGCCCTGGCCATGTCCCTGGCAGCACCCACTCTGGCAGAGTGGCCAGACCAGGCCAGGTATCTCT
GCCCAGAGTCATCCTTGGCACCATAGATCAGGCGGTGGGTGGCCTCAAAGATCCCTTCCAGGGCCCGGGT
GGACAGTTGGGAGGTGGCAGAAGGGGCAGCCACACCATTCTTTCTGACCCGGCAGAACAGGTAGTTGTTG
GGGTCATCAGCCACACCAGACACAGAGATCCATCTCTCCACCAGCTTGGTAACCCCCAGGGACAGGGCCT
TCTCCACACCAGCTGTGGACACCAGGGTCTTGGTCCTGCCAATGTGGATCAGCATTCTCCCACCATCGGT
GCGGGAGATGTCCTTCACTCTGATTCTGGCAATTTCGGCAATGCGCAGCAGGGTGTTGTAGGCAATGCCC
AGGAAGGCCAGGTTCCTGATGTCCTGGCATCTGTCAGAGTTCTCCATCAGGGATCTGACTTGGTCAAAGT
CAGTGCGTTCAAAGGCCAGGGCCTGCTTGGCTCTCTCCCCAGCATCCACATTCTCCTTTCTGATTCTCCT
CATCACCAGGGACACAGCATTGGAGTCAGAAGGGCGAGGCAGGCCAGATCTCCTGTGCAGCATGTTGAGC
TGGCCCAGGTGCTGTTGGATGGTCTTCACAGCCAGGCCTCTGGCTTGCAGGTACAGGAGGTAGTCCCTCA
CATCCTCAGGTTCAGCAGGGAACCATTTCCTGTTTAACTTTAAATAATGCCAATTATTTAAAGTTAATTA
A
